>Addgene plasmid #146953 | pAc5.1B-lambdaN-HA-DmAGO1-E798QQ800E_M | depositor full sequence | sequence record 289400 | Full Sequence
CTTCAAGGAATTAATTCTATATTCTAAAAACACAAATGATACTTCTAAAAAAAATCATGAATGGCATCAA
CTCTGAATCAAATCTTTGCAGATGCACCTACTTCTCATTTCCACTGTCACATCATTTTTCCAGATCTCGC
TGCCTGTTATGTGGCCCACAAACCAAGACACGTTTTATGGCCATTAAAGCTGGCTGATCGTCGCCAAACA
CCAAATACATATCAATATGTACATTCGAGAAAGAAGCGATCAAAGAAGCGTCTTCGGGCGAGTAGGAGAA
TGCGGAGGAGAAGGAGAACGAGCTGATCTAGTATCTCTCCACAATCCAATGCCAACTGACCAACTGGCCA
TATTCGGAGCAATTTGAAGCCAATTTCCATCGCCTGGCGATCGCTCCATTCTTGGCTATATGTTTTTCAC
CGTTCCCGGGGCCATTTTCAAAGACTCGTCGGTAAGATAAGATTGTGTCACTCGCTGTCTCTCTTCATTT
GTCGAAGAATGCTGAGGAATTTCGCGATGACGTCGGCGAGTATTTTGAAGAATGAGAATAATTTGTATTT
ATACGAAAATCAGTTAGTGGAATTTTCTACAAAAACATGTTATCTATAGATAATTTTGTTGCAAAATATG
TTGACTATGACAAAGATTGTATGTATATACCTTTAATGTATTCTCATTTTCTTATGTATTTATAATGGCA
ATGATGATACTGATGATATTTTAAGATGATGCCAGACCACAGGCTGATTTCTGCGTCTTTTGCCGAACGC
AGTGCATGTGCGGTTGTTGTTTTTTGGAATAGTTTCAATTTTCGGACTGTCCGCTTTGATTTCAGTTTCT
TGGCTTATTCAAAAAGCAAAGTAAAGCCAAAAAAGCGAGATGGCAATACCAAATGCGGCAAAACGGTAGT
GGAAGGAAAGGGGTGCGGGGCAGCGGAAGGAAGGGTGGGGCGGGGCGTGGCGGGGTCTGTGGCTGGGCGC
GACGTCACCGACGTTGGAGCCACTCCTTTGACCATGTGTGCGTGTGTGTATTATTCGTGTCTCGCCACTC
GCCGGTTGTTTTTTTCTTTTTATCTCGCTCTCTCTAGCGCCATCTCGTACGCATGCTCAACGCACCGCAT
GTTGCCGTGTCCTTTATGCGTCATTTTGGCTCGAAATAGGCAATTATTTAAACAAAGATTAGTCAACGAA
AACGCTAAAATAAATAAGTCTACAATATGGTTACTTATTGCCATGTGTGTGCAGCCAACGATAGCAACAA
AAGCAACAACACAGTGGCTTTCCCTCTTTCACTTTTTGTTTGCAAGCGCGTGCGAGCAAGACGGCACGAC
CGGCAAACGCAATTACGCTGACAAAGAGCAGACGAAGTTTTGGCCGAAAAACATCAAGGCGCCTGATACG
AATGCATTTGCAATAACAATTGCGATATTTAATATTGTTTATGAAGCTGTTTGACTTCAAAACACACAAA
AAAAAAAATAAAACAAATTATTTGAAAGAGAATTAGGAATCGGACAGCTTATCGTTACGGGCTAACAGCA
CACCGAGACGAAATAGCTTACCTGACGTCACAGCCTCTGGAAGAACTGCCGCCAAGCAGAGAGAGAGAGA
AAAAGAGGGAGAGCAGCTTAGACCGCATGTGCTTGTGTGTGAGGCGTCTCTCTCTTCGTCTCCTGTTTGC
GCAAACGCATAGACTGCACTGAGAAAATCGATTACCTATTTTTTATGAATGAATATTTGCACTATTACTA
TTCAAAACTATTAAGATAGCAATCACATTCAATAGCCAAATACTATACCACCTGAGCGATGCAACGAAAT
GATCAATTTGAGCAAAAATGCTGCATATTTAGGACGGCATCATTATAGAAATGCTTCTTGCTGTGTACTT
TTCTCTCGTCTGGCAGCTGTTTCGCCGTTATTGTTAAAACCGGCTTAAGTTAGGTGTGTTTTCTACGACT
AGTGATGCCCCTACTAGAAGATGTGTGTTGCACAAATGTCCCTGAATAACCAATTTGAAGTGCAGATAGC
AGTAAACGTAAGCTAATATGAATATTATTTAACTGTAATGTTTTAATATCGCTGGACATTACTAATAAAC
CCACTATAAACACATGTACATATGTATGTTTTGGCATACAATGAGTAGTTGGGGAAAAAATGTGTAAAAG
CACCGTGACCATCACAGCATAAAGATAACCAGCTGAAGTATCGAATATGAGTAACCCCCAAATTGAATCA
CATGCCGCAACTGATAGGACCCATGGAAGTACACTCTTCATGGCGATATACAAGACACACACAAGCACGA
ACACCCAGTTGCGGAGGAAATTCTCCGTAAATGAAAACCCAATCGGCGAACAATTCATACCCATATATGG
TAAAAGTTTTGAACGCGACTTGAGAGCGGAGAGCATTGCGGCTGATAAGGTTTTAGCGCTAAGCGGGCTT
TATAAAACGGGCTGCGGGACCAGTTTTCATATCACTACCGTTTGAGTTCTTGTGCTGTGTGGATACTCCT
CCCGACACAAAGCCGCTCCATCAGCCAGCAGTCGTCTAATCCAGAGACCCCGGATCGGGGTACCCAACAT
GGACGCACAAACACGACGACGTGAGCGTCGCGCTGAGAAACAAGCTCAATGGAAAGCTGCAAACGGTGGA
TCTCCTCCAAGCTTGAATTCTATGTACCCATACGATGTTCCAGATTACGCTATGTCCACGGAGCGTGAGC
TGGCTCCCGGTGGGCCAGCTCAGCTCCATCCGCACACGCTGCCGCTGACTTTTCCGGATCTCCAGATGAC
CTCCACCGTGGGCATCATTGGGAAAGTCTACGAGTCACAGTGGACCCCCTCGCCCACTCGGCCTCAGAGT
CCCTCTCAGGCGCAGACTAGCTTCGACACGCTCACATCACCACCAGCGCCCGGCTCGTCGGTCAATCCCA
CCGCCGTCACCAGCCCAAGTGCCCAGAATGTGGCCGCTGGTGGAGCAACTGTGGCCGGTGCAGCAGCAAC
TGCCGCCCAGGTGGCCTCCGCCTTGGGTGCCACCACCGGCAGCGTGACGCCAGCAATTGCCACCGCAACG
CCAGCCACGCAGCCGGATATGCCCGTCTTTACGTGTCCACGACGCCCGAATCTCGGACGAGAGGGTCGCC
CGATTGTGCTGCGCGCCAATCACTTCCAGGTGACAATGCCGCGTGGCTATGTGCATCACTATGACATCAA
TATACAGCCGGACAAGTGTCCGCGAAAGGTGAACCGTGAGATTATCGAGACTATGGTGCATGCCTATAGC
AAGATCTTCGGAGTGCTCAAGCCGGTGTTCGATGGTCGCAACAATCTGTATACCCGCGATCCCCTGCCCA
TTGGCAACGAGCGTCTAGAGCTGGAGGTTACTCTACCCGGCGAGGGCAAAGATCGAATCTTTCGCGTGAC
GATCAAGTGGCAGGCTCAGGTCTCGCTCTTCAATTTGGAGGAAGCTCTCGAAGGCCGCACGCGGCAGATA
CCCTATGATGCCATTTTGGCGCTCGATGTGGTCATGCGCCATCTGCCCAGCATGACGTACACGCCAGTGG
GACGTAGCTTCTTCAGTTCCCCGGAGGGTTACTACCATCCCCTGGGTGGTGGACGCGAGGTTTGGTTCGG
TTTCCATCAGAGCGCAAGGCCCTCGCAGTGGAAGATGATGCTCAATATCGATGTCTCGGCCACCGCTTTC
TACAAGGCTCAACCAGTCATTGACTTCATGTGCGAGGTGCTGGACATTCGCGACATCAACGAGCAGCGCA
AACCGCTCACCGATTCGCAGCGCGTCAAGTTCACGAAGGAGATCAAGGGTTTGAAGATCGAGATCACCCA
CTGCGGCCAGATGCGTCGCAAGTATCGTGTGTGCAACGTCACTCGCCGCCCCGCTCAGATGCAATCATTC
CCACTGCAGCTGGAGAACGGACAGACCGTAGAGTGCACCGTGGCCAAGTACTTCCTGGACAAGTACCGCA
TGAAATTGCGCTACCCGCACTTGCCCTGCCTGCAGGTTGGCCAAGAGCACAAGCACACTTACCTGCCTCT
AGAGGTGTGCAACATTGTGGCCGGACAGCGGTGCATTAAAAAGCTGACCGATATGCAGACGTCGACCATG
ATCAAGGCCACAGCTCGTTCAGCTCCGGATCGTGAGCGTGAGATTAACAACTTGGTAAAGCGCGCCGACT
TCAACAACGATTCGTATGTGCAAGAGTTTGGCCTGACCATCTCCAATTCGATGATGGAGGTACGAGGACG
CGTCTTGCCTCCTCCCAAGCTTCAGTATGGGGGACGTGTGTCTACCGGCCTCACCGGCCAGCAGCTGTTC
CCGCCACAGAACAAGGTGAGCTTGGCCTCGCCCAACCAGGGTGTATGGGATATGCGAGGCAAGCAGTTCT
TCACTGGCGTCGAGATCCGCATCTGGGCCATCGCCTGTTTTGCCCCACAGCGCACGGTGCGCGAGGATGC
GCTGCGTAATTTCACCCAGCAGCTGCAGAAGATCTCAAACGATGCAGGCATGCCGATAATTGGACAGCCG
TGCTTCTGTAAGTACGCCACCGGGCCGGATCAAGTGGAACCCATGTTCCGTTACCTGAAGATCACCTTCC
CCGGCCTGCAACTCGTCGTGGTTGTGCTGCCCGGCAAGACTCCAGTATACGCCGAGGTGAAGCGTGTAGG
TGACACCGTTCTGGGTATGGCCACCCAGTGTGTGCAGGCCAAGAACGTGAACAAGACATCGCCACAGACG
CTCTCTAATCTGTGTCTGAAGATCAACGTCAAGTTGGGCGGCATCAATTCAATTCTGGTCCCCTCCATTC
GGCCAAAGGTCTTCAATGAGCCGGTCATCTTTTTGGGTGCCGATGTGACACACCCACCAGCTGGCGACAA
CAAGAAACCATCGATTGCCGCCGTCGTGGGCTCCATGGATGCCCATCCATCGCGGTATGCCGCCACCGTT
CGCGTACAGCAGCACCGACAGGAGATCATCCAGGAGCTGAGCAGCATGGTGCGCGAGCTGTTGATCATGT
TCTACAAGTCGACGGGCGGCTACAAGCCCCACCGCATCATACTCTATCGTGACGGAGTCTCCCAGGGAGA
ATTCCCACATGTCCTGCAACACGAATTGACCGCCATTCGCGAGGCCTGCATTAAGCTAGAGCCAGAGTAT
CGGCCGGGCATCACATTCATTGTGGTGCAGAAGCGCCATCACACTCGACTCTTCTGCGCGGAGAAGAAGG
AGCAGAGCGGCAAATCGGGCAATATTCCCGCAGGCACCACCGTCGATGTGGGCATCACACATCCCACCGA
ATTTGATTTCTATCTATGCAGCCATCAGGGCATCCAGGGCACCAGTCGCCCCTCGCACTACCACGTTCTG
TGGGACGACAATCACTTTGACTCGGACGAGCTGCAGTGCCTCACGTATCAGCTATGCCGTACGTACGTGC
GCTGCACCCGATCCGTCAGTATACCGGCGCCAGCCTACTACGCCCATTTAGTGGCCTTCCGTGCCAGATA
TCATCTGGTGGAGAAGGAGCACGATTCGGGCGAGGGTTCGCACCAGAGCGGCTGCTCAGAGGATCGTACG
CCAGGTGCCATGGCCAGGGCCATCACTGTGCACGCGGATACCAAGAAGGTCATGTACTTTGCCTAACTCG
AGTCTAGAGGGCCCGCGGTTCGAAGGTAAGCCTATCCCTAACCCTCTCCTCGGTCTCGATTCTACGCGTA
CCGGTCATCATCACCATCACCATTGAGTTTAAACCCGCTGATCAGCCTCGACTGTGCCTTCTAAGGCCTG
AGCTCGCTGATCAGCCTCGATCGAGGATCCAGACATGATAAGATACATTGATGAGTTTGGACAAACCACA
ACTAGAATGCAGTGAAAAAAATGCTTTATTTGTGAAATTTGTGATGCTATTGCTTTATTTGTAACCATTA
TAAGCTGCAATAAACAAGTTAACAACAACAATTGCATTCATTTTATGTTTCAGGTTCAGGGGGAGGTGTG
GGAGGTTTTTTAAAGCAAGTAAAACCTCTACAAATGTGGTATGGCTGATTATGATCAGTCGACCGATGCC
CTTGAGAGCCTTCAACCCAGTCAGCTCCTTCCGGTGGGCGCGGGGCATGACTATCGTCGCCGCACTTATG
ACTGTCTTCTTTATCATGCAACTCGTAGGACAGGTGCCGGCAGCGCTCTGGGTCATTTTCGGCGAGGACC
GCTTTCGCTGGAGCGCGACGATGATCGGCCTGTCGCTTGCGGTATTCGGAATCTTGCACGCCCTCGCTCA
AGCCTTCGTCACTGGTCCCGCCACCAAACGTTTCGGCGAGAAGCAGGCCATTATCGCCGGCATGGCGGCC
GACGCGCTGGGCTACGTCTTGCTGGCGTTCGCGACGCGAGGCTGGATGGCCTTCCCCATTATGATTCTTC
TCGCTTCCGGCGGCATCGGGATGCCCGCGTTGCAGGCCATGCTGTCCAGGCAGGTAGATGACGACCATCA
GGGACAGCTTCAAGGATCGCTCGCGGCTCTTACCAGCCAGCAAAAGGCCAGGAACCGTAAAAAGGCCGCG
TTGCTGGCGTTTTTCCATAGGCTCCGCCCCCCTGACGAGCATCACAAAAATCGACGCTCAAGTCAGAGGT
GGCGAAACCCGACAGGACTATAAAGATACCAGGCGTTTCCCCCTGGAAGCTCCCTCGTGCGCTCTCCTGT
TCCGACCCTGCCGCTTACCGGATACCTGTCCGCCTTTCTCCCTTCGGGAAGCGTGGCGCTTTCTCAATGC
TCACGCTGTAGGTATCTCAGTTCGGTGTAGGTCGTTCGCTCCAAGCTGGGCTGTGTGCACGAACCCCCCG
TTCAGCCCGACCGCTGCGCCTTATCCGGTAACTATCGTCTTGAGTCCAACCCGGTAAGACACGACTTATC
GCCACTGGCAGCAGCCACTGGTAACAGGATTAGCAGAGCGAGGTATGTAGGCGGTGCTACAGAGTTCTTG
AAGTGGTGGCCTAACTACGGCTACACTAGAAGGACAGTATTTGGTATCTGCGCTCTGCTGAAGCCAGTTA
CCTTCGGAAAAAGAGTTGGTAGCTCTTGATCCGGCAAACAAACCACCGCTGGTAGCGGTGGTTTTTTTGT
TTGCAAGCAGCAGATTACGCGCAGAAAAAAAGGATCTCAAGAAGATCCTTTGATCTTTTCTACGGGGTCT
GACGCTCAGTGGAACGAAAACTCACGTTAAGGGATTTTGGTCATGAGATTATCAAAAAGGATCTTCACCT
AGATCCTTTTAAATTAAAAATGAAGTTTTAAATCAATCTAAAGTATATATGAGTAAACTTGGTCTGACAG
TTACCAATGCTTAATCAGTGAGGCACCTATCTCAGCGATCTGTCTATTTCGTTCATCCATAGTTGCCTGA
CTCCCCGTCGTGTAGATAACTACGATACGGGAGGGCTTACCATCTGGCCCCAGTGCTGCAATGATACCGC
GAGACCCACGCTCACCGGCTCCAGATTTATCAGCAATAAACCAGCCAGCCGGAAGGGCCGAGCGCAGAAG
TGGTCCTGCAACTTTATCCGCCTCCATCCAGTCTATTAATTGTTGCCGGGAAGCTAGAGTAAGTAGTTCG
CCAGTTAATAGTTTGCGCAACGTTGTTGCCATTGCTGCAGGCATCGTGGTGTCACGCTCGTCGTTTGGTA
TGGCTTCATTCAGCTCCGGTTCCCAACGATCAAGGCGAGTTACATGATCCCCCATGTTGTGCAAAAAAGC
GGTTAGCTCCTTCGGTCCTCCGATCGTTGTCAGAAGTAAGTTGGCCGCAGTGTTATCACTCATGGTTATG
GCAGCACTGCATAATTCTCTTACTGTCATGCCATCCGTAAGATGCTTTTCTGTGACTGGTGAGTACTCAA
CCAAGTCATTCTGAGAATAGTGTATGCGGCGACCGAGTTGCTCTTGCCCGGCGTCAACACGGGATAATAC
CGCGCCACATAGCAGAACTTTAAAAGTGCTCATCATTGGAAAACGTTCTTCGGGGCGAAAACTCTCAAGG
ATCTTACCGCTGTTGAGATCCAGTTCGATGTAACCCACTCGTGCACCCAACTGATCTTCAGCATCTTTTA
CTTTCACCAGCGTTTCTGGGTGAGCAAAAACAGGAAGGCAAAATGCCGCAAAAAAGGGAATAAGGGCGAC
ACGGAAATGTTGAATACTCATACTCTTCCTTTTTCAATATTATTGAAGCATTTATCAGGGTTATTGTCTC
ATGAGCGGATACATATTTGAATGTATTTAGAAAAATAAACAAATAGGGGTTCCGCGCACATTTCCCCGAA
AAGTGCCACCTGACGTCTAAGAAACCATTATTATCATGACATTAACCTATAAAAATAGGCGTATCACGAG
GCCCTTTCGT
Features (pLannotate 1.2.2; 11 found; start..end, strand, type, name):
     56..2568    +  promoter       Ac5 promoter: Drosophila melanogaster actin 5C promoter
   2589..2654    +  CDS            N (fragment): REGN_LAMBD - Experimental evidence at protein level: Swiss-Prot protein existence level 1. Plays a role as a transcriptional antitermination factor that allows the virus to initiate its lytic phase. Activates expression of the delayed viral early genes by modifying host RNA polymerase (RNAP) into a form that is resistant to termination signals. This antitermination function requires the host NusA protein which serves to stabilize the interaction between antitermination protein N and host RNA polymerase. From Escherichia phage lambda (Bacteriophage lambda).
   2685..2711    +  CDS            3xHA (fragment): three tandem HA epitope tags
   3060..5663    +  CDS            Ago2: AGO2_RAT - Also known as Eif2c2. Experimental evidence at protein level: Swiss-Prot protein existence level 1. Required for RNA-mediated gene silencing (RNAi) by the RNA- induced silencing complex (RISC). The 'minimal RISC' appears to include AGO2 bound to a short guide RNA such as a microRNA (miRNA) or short interfering RNA (siRNA). These guide RNAs direct RISC to complementary mRNAs that are targets for RISC-mediated gene silencing. The precise mechanism of gene silencing depends on the degree of complementarity between the miRNA or siRNA and its target. Binding of RISC to a perfectly comple
   5695..5736    +  CDS            V5 tag: epitope tag from simian virus 5
   5836..5970    -  polyA_signal   SV40 poly(A) signal: SV40 polyadenylation signal
   5993..6077    -  CDS            large T antigen (fragment): large T antigen from SV40 (simian virus 40)
   6078..6548    +  CDS            TcR (fragment): tetracycline efflux protein; tet; confers resistance to tetracycline
   6592..7180    -  rep_origin     ori: high-copy-number ColE1/pMB1/pBR322/pUC origin of replication
   7351..8211    -  CDS            AmpR: β-lactamase; bla; confers resistance to ampicillin, carbenicillin, and related antibiotics
   8212..8316    -  promoter       AmpR promoter: bla
