[The description below was written by a language model from this plasmid's Addgene catalogue record and pLannotate feature annotations shown in this document.]
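Description:
pAc5.1B-lambdaN-HA-DmAGO1-E798QQ800E_M is an 8.4 kb insect-cell expression plasmid encoding a mutant form of Drosophila melanogaster Argonaute 1 (AGO1). The catalogue lists the backbone as unknown, although the name and the annotated parts point to a pAc5.1B-type vector. It is propagated in E. coli through a ColE1/pUC-family origin and selected with ampicillin via a β-lactamase gene under its own promoter. The record lists it as low copy even though the origin is annotated as a high-copy type. A fragment of a tetracycline resistance gene and a sliver of SV40 large T antigen also appear in the feature table and look like non-functional backbone remnants.

Expression is driven by the constitutive Drosophila actin 5C promoter and terminated by an SV40 polyadenylation signal. The open reading frame begins with a short fragment of the bacteriophage lambda N protein, followed by an HA epitope (annotated as a partial match to a 3xHA tag) and then the AGO1 coding sequence. The annotation tool labelled this sequence by homology as rat Ago2, but the catalogue identifies it as fly AGO1. The insert carries the E798Q and Q800E substitutions named in the construct, and it also differs from the NCBI reference sequence by V315A and H913R. A vector-derived V5 tag lies downstream of the insert, but the record does not say whether it is translated in frame.

The lambda N peptide binds BoxB RNA hairpins, so fusions of this kind are generally used in tethering assays. In these assays the protein is recruited to a BoxB-containing reporter mRNA in cultured fly cells to test its silencing activity independently of small-RNA guidance, while the HA tag allows detection or immunoprecipitation. The associated publication concerns the structure of the Argonaute MID-PIWI lobe, which suggests these mutations probe residues identified in that work.
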