Addgene plasmid #146953: pAc5.1B-lambdaN-HA-DmAGO1-E798QQ800E_M
Purpose: Insect Expression of DmAGO1-E798QQ800E
Depositing lab: Elisa Izaurralde. Depositing organization: Max Planck Institute for Developmental Biology. Publication: Crystal structure of the MID-PIWI lobe of a eukaryotic Argonaute protein. Boland A, Huntzinger E, Schmidt S, Izaurralde E, Weichenrieder O. Proc Natl Acad Sci U S A. 2011 Jun 28;108(26):10466-71. doi: 10.1073/pnas.1103946108. Epub 2011 Jun 6. PubMed 21646546.
Backbone
  Vector backbone: Unknown
  Vector type: Insect Expression
Growth in bacteria
  Bacterial resistance: Ampicillin, 100 μg/mL
  Growth temperature: 37°C
  Growth strain: DH5alpha
  Copy number: Low Copy
Gene/Insert
  Gene/Insert name: DmAGO1-E798QQ800E
  Species: D. melanogaster (fly)
  Mutation: variation with 2 non silent mutations V315A and H913R compared with the sequnce given by NCBI:gi:24653500.
  Entrez Gene: AGO1 (a.k.a. Dmel_CG6671, AGO-1, Ago, Ago-1, Ago1, Agp1, CG6671, Dm Ago1, DmAgo1, Dmel\CG6671, MRE20, ago-1, ago1, ago1-1, anon-WO0257455.29, argonaute1, dAGO1, dAgo1, dmAgo1, l(2)04845, l(2)4845, l(2)k00208, l(2)k08121)
  Cloning method: Unknown
Terms and licenses: Academic/Nonprofit Terms; Industry Terms: Not Available to Industry
Depositor comments: Plasmids from this collection were made available to the research community and donated after the lab closed. Please note that the sequence provided by the depositing laboratory may be theoretical/predicted or based on Sanger sequencing results. There may be discrepancies between sequencing results obtained by Addgene and the depositor sequence. If an Addgene verified sequence is not available, please contact before placing your order to request that our lab fully sequence the plasmid.
How to cite: pAc5.1B-lambdaN-HA-DmAGO1-E798QQ800E_M was a gift from Elisa Izaurralde (Addgene plasmid # 146953 ; http://n2t.net/addgene:146953 ; RRID:Addgene_146953)
